Addgene plasmid #127758: pEYC1A
Purpose: Research the effect of gene orientation of transcription
Depositing lab: Richard Murray. Depositing organization: California Institute of Technology. Publication: Biophysical Constraints Arising from Compositional Context in Synthetic Gene Networks. Yeung E, Dy AJ, Martin KB, Ng AH, Del Vecchio D, Beck JL, Collins JJ, Murray RM. Cell Syst. 2017 Jul 26;5(1):11-24.e12. doi: 10.1016/j.cels.2017.06.001. Epub 2017 Jul 19. PubMed 28734826.
Backbone
  Vector backbone: pBEST
  Vector type: Bacterial Expression, Synthetic Biology
Growth in bacteria
  Bacterial resistance: Ampicillin, 100 μg/mL
  Growth temperature: 30°C
  Growth strain: MGZ1
  Copy number: High Copy
Gene/Insert
  Gene/Insert name: mSpinach, MG RNA aptamer in convergent orientation
  Species: Synthetic
  Cloning method: Unknown
Terms and licenses: Academic/Nonprofit Terms; Industry Terms: Not Available to Industry
Depositor comments: Cloning method: Golden Gate. Genbank Accession No. KX682223 . Can also use growth strains: DH5Z1 or MG1655Z1 . Please note that this plasmid may require a unique bacterial strain, so make sure to confirm that you can also obtain the appropriate growth strain. Please contact us or contact our distributors if you have any questions.
How to cite: pEYC1A was a gift from Richard Murray (Addgene plasmid # 127758 ; http://n2t.net/addgene:127758 ; RRID:Addgene_127758)
