[The description below was written by a language model from this plasmid's Addgene catalogue record and pLannotate feature annotations shown in this document.]
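Description:
pEYC1A is a small (about 2.5 kb) bacterial synthetic-biology plasmid built on the pBEST backbone and assembled by Golden Gate cloning. It is maintained in E. coli as a high-copy plasmid through a ColE1/pUC-type origin of replication, and it is selected with ampicillin via a β-lactamase gene driven by its native bla promoter. The recorded growth hosts are "Z1"-type strains (MGZ1, or alternatively DH5Z1 or MG1655Z1). The depositor notes that a specific strain may be needed. This fits the repressor-controlled promoter elements on the plasmid, since no repressor genes appear among the annotated features.

The payload is a pair of synthetic RNA reporter genes, mSpinach and the MG (malachite green) RNA aptamer, arranged in convergent orientation so that the two transcription units point toward each other. Both are fluorogenic aptamers that light up when bound to their cognate dyes, so transcript levels can be read out directly without translation. The automated annotation does not mark the aptamers themselves. It does detect a forward-strand PLtetO-1 promoter fragment (a lambda PL derivative carrying tet operators) and, a few hundred bases downstream on the opposite strand, two lac operator sites. That layout suggests one TetR-regulated and one LacI-regulated promoter facing each other, but the record does not say which promoter drives which aptamer, and it annotates no terminators.

The stated purpose is to study how gene orientation affects transcription. The plasmid comes from work on how compositional context, meaning the relative placement and direction of neighbouring genes, constrains expression in synthetic gene networks.
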