Features (pLannotate 1.2.2; 6 found; start..end, strand, type, name):
     40..94      +  promoter       PLtetO-1 promoter (fragment): modified phage lambda PL promoter with tet operator sites (Lutz and Bujard, 1997)
    527..543     -  protein_bind   lac operator: The lac repressor binds to the lac operator to inhibit transcription in E. coli. This inhibition can be relieved by adding lactose or isopropyl-β-D-thiogalactopyranoside (IPTG). lac repressor encoded by lacI
    550..566     -  protein_bind   lac operator: The lac repressor binds to the lac operator to inhibit transcription in E. coli. This inhibition can be relieved by adding lactose or isopropyl-β-D-thiogalactopyranoside (IPTG). lac repressor encoded by lacI
    667..1255    -  rep_origin     ori: high-copy-number ColE1/pMB1/pBR322/pUC origin of replication
   1426..2286    -  CDS            AmpR: β-lactamase; bla; confers resistance to ampicillin, carbenicillin, and related antibiotics
   2287..2391    -  promoter       AmpR promoter: bla
>Addgene plasmid #127758 | pEYC1A | addgene full sequence | sequence record 258384 | Addgene NGS Result
CTGGCGAATCCTCTGACCATTCCATTTCCACTAATCTTATCCCTATCAGTGATAGAGATTGACATCCCTA
TCAGTGATAGAGATACTGAGCACAGGATCCCGACTGGCGAGAGCCAGGTAACGAATGGATCCCAAAGCCC
GCCGAAAGGCGGGCTTTTCTGTTCTTCACCTTAATCCATTATACATAACTCATACATTCCAAACTAATCT
AACTTCTTCCATCATTAACCACACCTCTCTATCATCACCTATTCCCCTCTATCTCCCTCAAATTCTTTCA
CATATTATATCCTAACACTCATACACCCATACACAGAAAAGCCCGCCTTTCGGCGGGCTTTGTGGCGCCC
GAACAGGGACTTGAACCCTGGACCCGCGGCCGGACGCGACTAGTTACGGAGCTCACACTCTACTCAACAA
GCTGCACTGCCGAAGCAGCCACACCTGGACCCGTCCTTCACCATTTCATTCAGTTGCGTCCGGCCGCTGC
TCTACCGACTGAGCTATCCGGGCTGTGCTCAGTATCTTGTTATCCGCTCACAATGTCAATTGTTATCCGC
TCACAATTGGGATGAGGTGGATTAGTGGGGATAACGCAGGAAAGAACATGTGAGCAAAAGGCCAGCAAAA
GGCCAGGAACCGTAAAAAGGCCGCGTTGCTGGCGTTTTTCCATAGGCTCCGCCCCCCTGACGAGCATCAC
AAAAATCGACGCTCAAGTCAGAGGTGGCGAAACCCGACAGGACTATAAAGATACCAGGCGTTTCCCCCTG
GAAGCTCCCTCGTGCGCTCTCCTGTTCCGACCCTGCCGCTTACCGGATACCTGTCCGCCTTTCTCCCTTC
GGGAAGCGTGGCGCTTTCTCATAGCTCACGCTGTAGGTATCTCAGTTCGGTGTAGGTCGTTCGCTCCAAG
CTGGGCTGTGTGCACGAACCCCCCGTTCAGCCCGACCGCTGCGCCTTATCCGGTAACTATCGTCTTGAGT
CCAACCCGGTAAGACACGACTTATCGCCACTGGCAGCAGCCACTGGTAACAGGATTAGCAGAGCGAGGTA
TGTAGGCGGTGCTACAGAGTTCTTGAAGTGGTGGCCTAACTACGGCTACACTAGAAGAACAGTATTTGGT
ATCTGCGCTCTGCTGAAGCCAGTTACCTTCGGAAAAAGAGTTGGTAGCTCTTGATCCGGCAAACAAACCA
CCGCTGGTAGCGGTGGTTTTTTTGTTTGCAAGCAGCAGATTACGCGCAGAAAAAAAGGATCTCAAGAAGA
TCCTTTGATCTTTTCTACGGGGTCTGACGCTCAGTGGAACGAAAACTCACGTTAAGGGATTTTGGTCATG
AGATTATCAAAAAGGATCTTCACCTAGATCCTTTTAAATTAAAAATGAAGTTTTAAATCAATCTAAAGTA
TATATGAGTAAACTTGGTCTGACAGTTACCAATGCTTAATCAGTGAGGCACCTATCTCAGCGATCTGTCT
ATTTCGTTCATCCATAGTTGCCTGACTCCCCGTCGTGTAGATAACTACGATACGGGAGGGCTTACCATCT
GGCCCCAGTGCTGCAATGATACCGCGAGACCCACGCTCACCGGCTCCAGATTTATCAGCAATAAACCAGC
CAGCCGGAAGGGCCGAGCGCAGAAGTGGTCCTGCAACTTTATCCGCCTCCATCCAGTCTATTAATTGTTG
CCGGGAAGCTAGAGTAAGTAGTTCGCCAGTTAATAGTTTGCGCAACGTTGTTGCCATTGCTACAGGCATC
GTGGTGTCACGCTCGTCGTTTGGTATGGCTTCATTCAGCTCCGGTTCCCAACGATCAAGGCGAGTTACAT
GATCCCCCATGTTGTGCAAAAAAGCGGTTAGCTCCTTCGGTCCTCCGATCGTTGTCAGAAGTAAGTTGGC
CGCAGTGTTATCACTCATGGTTATGGCAGCACTGCATAATTCTCTTACTGTCATGCCATCCGTAAGATGC
TTTTCTGTGACTGGTGAGTACTCAACCAAGTCATTCTGAGAATAGTGTATGCGGCGACCGAGTTGCTCTT
GCCCGGCGTCAACACGGGATAATACCGCGCCACATAGCAGAACTTTAAAAGTGCTCATCATTGGAAAACG
TTCTTCGGGGCGAAAACTCTCAAGGATCTTACCGCTGTTGAGATCCAGTTCGATGTAACCCACTCGTGCA
CCCAACTGATCTTCAGCATCTTTTACTTTCACCAGCGTTTCTGGGTGAGCAAAAACAGGAAGGCAAAATG
CCGCAAAAAAGGGAATAAGGGCGACACGGAAATGTTGAATACTCATACTCTTCCTTTTTCAATATTATTG
AAGCATTTATCAGGGTTATTGTCTCATGAGCGGATACATATTTGAATGTATTTAGAAAAATAAACAAATA
GGGGTTCCGCGCACATTTCCCCGAAAAGTGCCACCTGACGTCTAAGAAACCATTATTATCATGACATTAA
CCTATAAAAATAGGCGTATCACGAGGCCCTTTCGTCTTCAAGAATT
